>Addgene plasmid #82096 | pDONR223_ARAF_WT | addgene full sequence | sequence record 164543 | Addgene NGS Result
CTTTCCTGCGTTATCCCCTGATTCTGTGGATAACCGTATTACCGCCTTTGAGTGAGCTGATACCGCTCGC
CGCAGCCGAACGACCGAGCGCAGCGAGTCAGTGAGCGAGGAAGCGGAAGAGCGCCCAATACGCAAACCGC
CTCTCCCCGCGCGTTGGCCGATTCATTAATGCAGCTGGCACGACAGGTTTCCCGACTGGAAAGCGGGCAG
TGAGCGCAACGCAATTAATACGCGTACCGCTAGCCAGGAAGAGTTTGTAGAAACGCAAAAAGGCCATCCG
TCAGGATGGCCTTCTGCTTAGTTTGATGCCTGGCAGTTTATGGCGGGCGTCCTGCCCGCCACCCTCCGGG
CCGTTGCTTCACAACGTTCAAATCCGCTCCCGGCGGATTTGTCCTACTCAGGAGAGCGTTCACCGACAAA
CAACAGATAAAACGAAAGGCCCAGTCTTCCGACTGAGCCTTTCGTTTTATTTGATGCCTGGCAGTTCCCT
ACTCTCGCGTTAACGCTAGCATGGATGTTTTCCCAGTCACGACGTTGTAAAACGACGGCCAGTCTTAAGC
TCGGGCCCCAAATAATGATTTTATTTTGACTGATAGTGACCTGTTCGTTGCAACAAATTGATGAGCAATG
CTTTTTTATAATGCCAACTTTGTACAAAAAAGTTGGC
[1818 nt withheld, positions 668-2485]
TAGCCCAACTTTCTTGTACAAAGTTGGCATTATAAGAAAGCATTGCTTATCAATTTGTTGCAACGAACAG
GTCACTATCAGTCAAAATAAAATCATTATTTGCCATCCAGCTGATATCCCCTATAGTGAGTCGTATTACA
TGGTCATAGCTGTTTCCTGGCAGCTCTGGCCCGTGTCTCAAAATCTCTGATGTTACATTGCACAAGATAA
AAATATATCATCATGCCTCCTCTAGACCAGCCAGGACAGAAATGCCTCGACTTCGCTGCTACCCAAGGTT
GCCGGGTGACGCACACCGTGGAAACGGATGAAGGCACGAACCCAGTGGACATAAGCCTGTTCGGTTCGTA
AGCTGTAATGCAAGTAGCGTATGCGCTCACGCAACTGGTCCAGAACCTTGACCGAACGCAGCGGTGGTAA
CGGCGCAGTGGCGGTTTTCATGGCTTGTTATGACTGTTTTTTTGGGGTACAGTCTATGCCTCGGGCATCC
AAGCAGCAAGCGCGTTACGCCGTGGGTCGATGTTTGATGTTATGGAGCAGCAACGATGTTACGCAGCAGG
GCAGTCGCCCTAAAACAAAGTTAAACATTATGAGGGAAGCGGTGATCGCCGAAGTATCGACTCAACTATC
AGAGGTAGTTGGCGTCATCGAGCGCCATCTCGAACCGACGTTGCTGGCCGTACATTTGTACGGCTCCGCA
GTGGATGGCGGCCTGAAGCCACACAGTGATATTGATTTGCTGGTTACGGTGACCGTAAGGCTTGATGAAA
CAACGCGGCGAGCTTTGATCAACGACCTTTTGGAAACTTCGGCTTCCCCTGGAGAGAGCGAGATTCTCCG
CGCTGTAGAAGTCACCATTGTTGTGCACGACGACATCATTCCGTGGCGTTATCCAGCTAAGCGCGAACTG
CAATTTGGAGAATGGCAGCGCAATGACATTCTTGCAGGTATCTTCGAGCCAGCCACGATCGACATTGATC
TGGCTATCTTGCTGACAAAAGCAAGAGAACATAGCGTTGCCTTGGTAGGTCCAGCGGCGGAGGAACTCTT
TGATCCGGTTCCTGAACAGGATCTATTTGAGGCGCTAAATGAAACCTTAACGCTATGGAACTCGCCGCCC
GACTGGGCTGGCGATGAGCGAAATGTAGTGCTTACGTTGTCCCGCATTTGGTACAGCGCAGTAACCGGCA
AAATCGCGCCGAAGGATGTCGCTGCCGACTGGGCAATGGAGCGCCTGCCGGCCCAGTATCAGCCCGTCAT
ACTTGAAGCTAGACAGGCTTATCTTGGACAAGAAGAAGATCGCTTGGCCTCGCGCGCAGATCAGTTGGAA
GAATTTGTCCACTACGTGAAAGGCGAGATCACCAAGGTAGTCGGCAAATAACCCTCGAGCCACCCATGAC
CAAAATCCCTTAACGTGAGTTACGCGTCGTTCCACTGAGCGTCAGACCCCGTAGAAAAGATCAAAGGATC
TTCTTGAGATCCTTTTTTTCTGCGCGTAATCTGCTGCTTGCAAACAAAAAAACCACCGCTACCAGCGGTG
GTTTGTTTGCCGGATCAAGAGCTACCAACTCTTTTTCCGAAGGTAACTGGCTTCAGCAGAGCGCAGATAC
CAAATACTGTTCTTCTAGTGTAGCCGTAGTTAGGCCACCACTTCAAGAACTCTGTAGCACCGCCTACATA
CCTCGCTCTGCTAATCCTGTTACCAGTGGCTGCTGCCAGTGGCGATAAGTCGTGTCTTACCGGGTTGGAC
TCAAGACGATAGTTACCGGATAAGGCGCAGCGGTCGGGCTGAACGGGGGGTTCGTGCACACAGCCCAGCT
TGGAGCGAACGACCTACACCGAACTGAGATACCTACAGCGTGAGCTATGAGAAAGCGCCACGCTTCCCGA
AGGGAGAAAGGCGGACAGGTATCCGGTAAGCGGCAGGGTCGGAACAGGAGAGCGCACGAGGGAGCTTCCA
GGGGGAAACGCCTGGTATCTTTATAGTCCTGTCGGGTTTCGCCACCTCTGACTTGAGCGTCGATTTTTGT
GATGCTCGTCAGGGGGGCGGAGCCTATGGAAAAACGCCAGCAACGCGGCCTTTTTACGGTTCCTGGCCTT
TTGCTGGCCTTTTGCTCACATGTT
Features (pLannotate 1.2.2; 12 found; start..end, strand, type, name):
    121..213     +  CDS            lacI (fragment): lac repressor; lacI; The lac repressor binds to the lac operator to inhibit transcription in E. coli. This inhibition can be relieved by adding lactose or isopropyl-β-D-thiogalactopyranoside (IPTG).
    268..295     -  terminator     rrnB T2 terminator: transcription terminator T2 from the E. coli rrnB gene
    427..470     +  terminator     rrnB T1 terminator: Escherichia coli rrnB; transcription terminator T1 from the E. coli rrnB gene
    517..553     -  CDS            lacZα (fragment): LacZα fragment of β-galactosidase; lacZ fragment
    570..665     +  protein_bind   attL3: mutant version of attL; recombination site for the Gateway® LR reaction LR Clonase™
    668..2485    +  CDS            ARAF (sequence withheld): ARAF_HUMAN - Also known as ARAF1, PKS, PKS2. Experimental evidence at protein level: Swiss-Prot protein existence level 1. [Isoform 2]: Serves as a positive regulator of myogenic differentiation by inducing cell cycle arrest, the expression of myogenin and other muscle-specific proteins, and myotube formation. From Homo sapiens (Human).
   2489..2587    -  protein_bind   attL2: mutant version of attL; recombination site for the Gateway® LR reaction LR Clonase™
   2605..2623    -  promoter       T7 promoter: promoter for bacteriophage T7 RNA polymerase
   2813..2836    +  promoter       Pc promoter (fragment): intI1 (promoter lies within the coding sequence); class 1 integron promoter
   3012..3068    +  CDS            GmR (fragment): gentamycin acetyltransferase; aacC1; confers resistance to gentamycin
   3075..3866    +  CDS            SmR: aminoglycoside adenylyltransferase (Murphy, 1985); aadA; confers resistance to spectinomycin and streptomycin
   3959..4547    +  rep_origin     ori: high-copy-number ColE1/pMB1/pBR322/pUC origin of replication
