[The description below was written by a language model from this plasmid's Addgene catalogue record and pLannotate feature annotations shown in this document.]
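Description:
pDONR223_ARAF_WT is a Gateway entry clone built on the Invitrogen pDONR223 backbone and carrying the wild-type human ARAF open reading frame (reference transcript NM_001654.4), which encodes the A-RAF serine/threonine kinase. It is a bacterial propagation and shuttling plasmid rather than an expression vector. It replicates in E. coli from a high-copy ColE1/pUC-type origin and is selected with spectinomycin through the aadA (SmR) aminoglycoside adenylyltransferase gene. This gene sits downstream of a class 1 integron Pc promoter fragment and a small remnant of a gentamicin resistance gene. The sequenced plasmid is about 4.6 kb.

The ARAF coding sequence is flanked by two attL recombination sites. The automated annotation labels the upstream site attL3 and the downstream site attL2. These sites allow the insert to be moved by an LR Clonase reaction into any compatible Gateway destination vector. The record lists no promoter for the insert, so ARAF expression depends entirely on the destination vector chosen. A T7 promoter lies just outside the downstream att site, pointing towards the insert on the opposite strand. The rrnB T1 and T2 terminators upstream insulate the cloning region from read-through transcription. The short lacI and lacZα fragments are backbone remnants. The clone is in the "closed" configuration, with a stop codon directly after the ORF, so it yields native or N-terminally tagged protein but cannot be fused to C-terminal tags.

The plasmid belongs to the Target Accelerator Plasmid Collection. It serves as the wild-type reference ORF alongside variant alleles in systematic functional studies of cancer-associated mutations and in morphological profiling of gene and allele function.
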