Addgene plasmid #82096: pDONR223_ARAF_WT
Purpose: Gateway Donor vector containing ARAF , part of the Target Accelerator Plasmid Collection.
Depositing lab: Jesse Boehm & William Hahn & David Root. Depositing organization: Broad Institute. Publication: Systematic Functional Interrogation of Rare Cancer Variants Identifies Oncogenic Alleles. Kim E, Ilic N, Shrestha Y, Zou L, Kamburov A, Zhu C, Yang X, Lubonja R, Tran N, Nguyen C, Lawrence MS, Piccioni F, Bagul M, Doench JG, Chouinard CR, Wu X, Hogstrom L, Natoli T, Tamayo P, Horn H, Corsello SM, Lage K, Root DE, Subramanian A, Golub TR, Getz G, Boehm JS, Hahn WC. Cancer Discov. 2016 Jul;6(7):714-26. doi: 10.1158/2159-8290.CD-16-0160. Epub 2016 May 4. PubMed 27147599.
Backbone
  Vector backbone: pDONR223
  Backbone manufacturer: Invitrogen
  Backbone size w/o insert (bp): 2790
  Vector type: Gateway Entry vector
Growth in bacteria
  Bacterial resistance: Spectinomycin, 50 μg/mL
  Growth temperature: 37°C
  Growth strain: DH5alpha
  Copy number: High Copy
Gene/Insert
  Gene/Insert name: ARAF (alt name: NM_001654.4)
  Species: H. sapiens (human)
  Mutation: WT
  Entrez Gene: ARAF (a.k.a. A-RAF, ARAF1, PKS2, RAFA1)
  Promoter: None
  Cloning method: Gateway Cloning
  Sequencing primers: 5′ M13pUC-fwd; 3′ M13-Rev
Terms and licenses: Academic/Nonprofit Terms; Industry Terms: Not Available to Industry
Depositor comments: Closed state: stop codon immediately follows insert Supporting reference: Systematic morphological profiling of human gene and allele function via Cell Painting. Rohban MH, et al. Elife. 2017, Mar 18;6. pii: e24060. PubMed PMID 28315521
How to cite: pDONR223_ARAF_WT was a gift from Jesse Boehm & William Hahn & David Root (Addgene plasmid # 82096 ; http://n2t.net/addgene:82096 ; RRID:Addgene_82096)
