>Addgene plasmid #82096 | pDONR223_ARAF_WT | depositor partial sequence | sequence record 155467 | Insert sequence
[1818 nt withheld, positions 1-1818]
